>Addgene plasmid #143614 | TFORF2771 | addgene full sequence | sequence record 408776 | Addgene NGS Result
TTAATGTAGTCTTATGCAATACTCTTGTAGTCTTGCAACATGGTAACGATGAGTTAGCAACATGCCTTAC
AAGGAGAGAAAAAGCACCGTGCATGCCGATTGGTGGAAGTAAGGTGGTACGATCGTGCCTTATTAGGAAG
GCAACAGACGGGTCTGACATGGATTGGACGAACCACTGAATTGCCGCATTGCAGAGATATTGTATTTAAG
TGCCTAGCTCGATACATAAACGGGTCTCTCTGGTTAGACCAGATCTGAGCCTGGGAGCTCTCTGGCTAAC
TAGGGAACCCACTGCTTAAGCCTCAATAAAGCTTGCCTTGAGTGCTTCAAGTAGTGTGTGCCCGTCTGTT
GTGTGACTCTGGTAACTAGAGATCCCTCAGACCCTTTTAGTCAGTGTGGAAAATCTCTAGCAGTGGCGCC
CGAACAGGGACTTGAAAGCGAAAGGGAAACCAGAGGAGCTCTCTCGACGCAGGACTCGGCTTGCTGAAGC
GCGCACGGCAAGAGGCGAGGGGCGGCGACTGGTGAGTACGCCAAAAATTTTGACTAGCGGAGGCTAGAAG
GAGAGAGATGGGTGCGAGAGCGTCAGTATTAAGCGGGGGAGAATTAGATCGCGATGGGAAAAAATTCGGT
TAAGGCCAGGGGGAAAGAAAAAATATAAATTAAAACATATAGTATGGGCAAGCAGGGAGCTAGAACGATT
CGCAGTTAATCCTGGCCTGTTAGAAACATCAGAAGGCTGTAGACAAATACTGGGACAGCTACAACCATCC
CTTCAGACAGGATCAGAAGAACTTAGATCATTATATAATACAGTAGCAACCCTCTATTGTGTGCATCAAA
GGATAGAGATAAAAGACACCAAGGAAGCTTTAGACAAGATAGAGGAAGAGCAAAACAAAAGTAAGACCAC
CGCACAGCAAGCGGCCGCTGATCTTCAGACCTGGAGGAGGAGATATGAGGGACAATTGGAGAAGTGAATT
ATATAAATATAAAGTAGTAAAAATTGAACCATTAGGAGTAGCACCCACCAAGGCAAAGAGAAGAGTGGTG
CAGAGAGAAAAAAGAGCAGTGGGAATAGGAGCTTTGTTCCTTGGGTTCTTGGGAGCAGCAGGAAGCACTA
TGGGCGCAGCGTCAATGACGCTGACGGTACAGGCCAGACAATTATTGTCTGGTATAGTGCAGCAGCAGAA
CAATTTGCTGAGGGCTATTGAGGCGCAACAGCATCTGTTGCAACTCACAGTCTGGGGCATCAAGCAGCTC
CAGGCAAGAATCCTGGCTGTGGAAAGATACCTAAAGGATCAACAGCTCCTGGGGATTTGGGGTTGCTCTG
GAAAACTCATTTGCACCACTGCTGTGCCTTGGAATGCTAGTTGGAGTAATAAATCTCTGGAACAGATTTG
GAATCACACGACCTGGATGGAGTGGGACAGAGAAATTAACAATTACACAAGCTTAATACACTCCTTAATT
GAAGAATCGCAAAACCAGCAAGAAAAGAATGAACAAGAATTATTGGAATTAGATAAATGGGCAAGTTTGT
GGAATTGGTTTAACATAACAAATTGGCTGTGGTATATAAAATTATTCATAATGATAGTAGGAGGCTTGGT
AGGTTTAAGAATAGTTTTTGCTGTACTTTCTATAGTGAATAGAGTTAGGCAGGGATATTCACCATTATCG
TTTCAGACCCACCTCCCAACCCCGAGGGGACCCATGCATTGCATCTCAATTAGTCAGCAACCAGGTGTGG
AAAGTCCCCAGGCTCCCCAGCAGGCAGAAGTATGCAAAGCATGCGTCTCAATTAGTCAGCAACCATAGTC
CCGCCCCTAACTCCGCCCATCCCGCCCCTAACTCCGCCCAGTTCCGCCCATTCTCCGCCCCATGGCTGAC
TAATTTTTTTTATTTATGCAGAGGCCGAGGCCGCCTCGGCCTCTGAGCTATTCCAGAAGTAGTGAGGAGG
CTTTTTTGGAGGCCTAGGCTTTTGCAAAAAGCTTTCTAGAGGTACCACCGGAGCTTACCATGACCGAGTA
CAAGCCCACGGTGCGCCTCGCCACCCGCGACGACGTCCCCAGGGCCGTACGCACCCTCGCCGCCGCGTTC
GCCGACTACCCCGCCACGCGCCACACCGTCGATCCGGACCGCCACATCGAGCGGGTCACCGAGCTGCAAG
AACTCTTCCTCACGCGCGTCGGGCTCGACATCGGCAAGGTGTGGGTCGCGGACGACGGCGCCGCCGTGGC
GGTCTGGACCACGCCGGAGAGCGTCGAAGCGGGGGCGGTGTTCGCCGAGATCGGCCCGCGCATGGCCGAG
TTGAGCGGTTCCCGGCTGGCCGCGCAGCAACAGATGGAAGGCCTCCTGGCGCCGCACCGGCCCAAGGAGC
CCGCGTGGTTCCTGGCCACCGTCGGCGTCTCGCCCGACCACCAGGGCAAGGGTCTGGGCAGCGCCGTCGT
GCTCCCCGGAGTGGAGGCGGCCGAGCGCGCCGGGGTGCCCGCCTTCCTGGAGACCTCCGCGCCCCGCAAC
CTCCCCTTCTACGAGCGGCTCGGCTTCACCGTCACCGCCGACGTCGAGGTGCCCGAAGGACCGCGCACCT
GGTGCATGACCCGCAAGCCCGGTGCCAGTTAACGAATTCTAGATCTTGAGACAAATGGCAGTATTCATCC
ACAATTTTAAAAGAAAAGGGGGGATTGGGGGGTACAGTGCAGGGGAAAGAATAGTAGACATAATAGCAAC
AGACATACAAACTAAAGAATTACAAAAACAAATTACAAAAATTCAAAATTTTCGGGTTTATTACAGGGAC
AGCAGAGATCCACTTTGGCGCCGGCTCGAGGCCTGCAGGTGCAAAGATGGATAAAGTTTTAAACAGAGAG
GAATCTTTGCAGCTAATGGACCTTCTAGGTCTTGAAAGGAGTGGGAATTGGCTCCGGTGCCCGTCAGTGG
GCAGAGCGCACATCGCCCACAGTCCCCGAGAAGTTGGGGGGAGGGGTCGGCAATTGAACCGGTGCCTAGA
GAAGGTGGCGCGGGGTAAACTGGGAAAGTGATGTCGTGTACTGGCTCCGCCTTTTTCCCGAGGGTGGGGG
AGAACCGTATATAAGTGCAGTAGTCGCCGTGAACGTTCTTTTTCGCAACGGGTTTGCCGCCAGAACACAG
GTAAGTGCCGTGTGTGGTTCCCGCGGGCCTGGCCTCTTTACGGGTTATGGCCCTTGCGTGCCTTGAATTA
CTTCCACCTGGCTGCAGTACGTGATTCTTGATCCCGAGCTTCGGGTTGGAAGTGGGTGGGAGAGTTCGAG
GCCTTGCGCTTAAGGAGCCCCTTCGCCTCGTGCTTGAGTTGAGGCCTGGCCTGGGCGCTGGGGCCGCCGC
GTGCGAATCTGGTGGCACCTTCGCGCCTGTCTCGCTGCTTTCGATAAGTCTCTAGCCATTTAAAATTTTT
GATGACCTGCTGCGACGCTTTTTTTCTGGCAAGATAGTCTTGTAAATGCGGGCCAAGATCTGCACACTGG
TATTTCGGTTTTTGGGGCCGCGGGCGGCGACGGGGCCCGTGCGTCCCAGCGCACATGTTCGGCGAGGCGG
GGCCTGCGAGCGCGGCCACCGAGAATCGGACGGGGGTAGTCTCAAGCTGGCCGGCCTGCTCTGGTGCCTG
GCCTCGCGCCGCCGTGTATCGCCCCGCCCTGGGCGGCAAGGCTGGCCCGGTCGGCACCAGTTGCGTGAGC
GGAAAGATGGCCGCTTCCCGGCCCTGCTGCAGGGAGCTCAAAATGGAGGACGCGGCGCTCGGGAGAGCGG
GCGGGTGAGTCACCCACACAAAGGAAAAGGGCCTTTCCGTCCTCAGCCGTCGCTTCATGTGACTCCACGG
AGTACCGGGCGCCGTCCAGGCACCTCGATTAGTTCTCGAGCTTTTGGAGTACGTCGTCTTTAGGTTGGGG
GGAGGGGTTTTATGCGATGGAGTTTCCCCACACTGAGTGGGTGGAGACTGAAGTTAGGCCAGCTTGGCAC
TTGATGTAATTCTCCTTGGAATTTGCCCTTTTTGAGTTTGGATCTTGGTTCATTCTCAAGCCTCAGACAG
TGGTTCAAAGTTTTTTTCTTCCATTTCAGGTGTCGTGAGGCTAGCACCGCCACCATGGCGGGCGTGGGGC
CGGGGGGCTACGCGGCGGAGTTCGTGCCACCGCCAGAGTGCCCCGTCTTTGAGCCGAGTTGGGAGGAGTT
CACAGATCCGCTCAGCTTTATCGGCCGCATCCGGCCTTTGGCGGAGAAAACCGGCATCTGCAAAATTCGG
CCGCCCAAGGACTGGCAGCCTCCATTTGCCTGTGAAGTAAAAAGCTTTCGTTTCACTCCAAGAGTCCAGC
GCCTGAATGAACTTGAGGCAATGACCAGAGTGAGATTGGATTTCTTGGATCAACTAGCAAAATTTTGGGA
ACTTCAAGGATCTACTCTGAAGATCCCTGTGGTAGAGAGAAAAATCCTGGATCTGTATGCTTTGAGCAAG
ATTGTTGCCAGCAAAGGAGGTTTTGAAATGGTCACCAAAGAGAAGAAATGGTCTAAAGTGGGTAGTCGCT
TGGGATATCTGCCAGGAAAAGGAACTGGGTCTCTTTTGAAGTCACATTATGAAAGAATTCTCTACCCATA
TGAGCTTTTCCAGTCTGGTGTGAGCCTTATGGGTGTGCAGATGCCTAATTTAGATCTTAAAGAAAAAGTG
GAGCCTGAGGTTCTCAGCACTGATACCCAAACTTCCCCAGAGCCAGGCACAAGGATGAACATTCTGCCGA
AGAGAACAAGACGTGTGAAGACTCAGTCAGAATCTGGAGATGTGAGTAGAAACACGGAACTGAAGAAACT
TCAGATTTTTGGGGCTGGGCCCAAGGTTGTGGGCTTGGCAATGGGAACAAAAGATAAAGAAGATGAGGTC
ACCCGAAGACGAAAAGTTACCAACAGGTCAGACGCATTTAACATGCAAATGAGACAACGGAAAGGCACTC
TCTCTGTTAACTTTGTTGATCTCTATGTTTGTATGTTTTGTGGTCGGGGAAACAATGAAGATAAATTGCT
TTTGTGTGATGGATGTGATGACAGCTATCATACATTTTGTCTAATTCCTCCACTACCTGATGTGCCCAAA
GGAGACTGGAGGTGTCCTAAATGTGTCGCCGAGGAATGTAGCAAACCTCGAGAAGCCTTTGGATTTGAAC
AAGCTGTACGAGAGTATACACTTCAGAGCTTTGGAGAGATGGCAGATAATTTTAAGTCTGATTATTTTAA
TATGCCAGTCCATATGGTTCCCACAGAACTAGTAGAAAAGGAATTTTGGCGGCTGGTAAGCAGCATTGAA
GAAGATGTTATTGTGGAATATGGAGCAGATATCTCCTCAAAAGACTTTGGAAGTGGATTTCCGGTGAAGG
ATGGGCGGAGAAAGATTCTGCCAGAAGAAGAGGAATATGCACTTTCTGGTTGGAATTTGAATAACATGCC
TGTCCTGGAACAGTCTGTTCTTGCACATATTAATGTGGACATCTCTGGTATGAAAGTGCCGTGGCTCTAT
GTGGGAATGTGCTTCTCTTCTTTTTGCTGGCACATTGAGGATCACTGGAGTTATTCCATCAACTACTTGC
ACTGGGGGGAGCCAAAGACATGGTATGGTGTGCCATCTCATGCTGCAGAGCAACTGGAGGAGGTGATGAG
AGAGCTGGCCCCCGAGTTATTTGAATCCCAGCCTGATCTTCTGCATCAGTTAGTTACCATCATGAACCCC
AACGTGCTAATGGAGCATGGTGTGCCTGTGTACAGGACCAATCAGTGTGCTGGCGAGTTTGTTGTGACAT
TTCCTCGTGCCTATCACTCTGGATTTAACCAGGGCTACAACTTTGCTGAAGCTGTGAACTTCTGTACTGC
TGACTGGTTGCCCATTGGACGTCAATGTGTAAATCATTACCGACGCCTAAGGCGCCACTGTGTCTTTTCA
CACGAGGAACTAATTTTCAAGATGGCAGCAGATCCAGAATGCTTAGATGTGGGGCTGGCTGCCATGGTCT
GCAAAGAATTGACTCTCATGACTGAAGAAGAAACACGATTAAGAGAGTCTGTTGTACAGATGGGTGTCCT
GATGTCAGAAGAAGAAGTGTTTGAACTTGTTCCTGATGATGAGCGGCAGTGTTCAGCATGCAGAACCACA
TGTTTTCTCTCTGCTCTCACATGTTCCTGTAATCCTGAGCGGCTTGTATGTCTCTACCATCCAACTGATC
TGTGCCCCTGCCCCATGCAGAAGAAATGTCTTAGATATCGCTACCCATTAGAAGACCTCCCTTCTCTGCT
ATATGGTGTAAAAGTCAGGGCACAGTCCTATGACACTTGGGTCAGTCGTGTTACAGAAGCATTGTCTGCT
AACTTCAACCACAAAAAAGATTTGATTGAATTGCGAGTAATGCTGGAAGATGCTGAGGATAGGAAATACC
CAGAGAATGATCTCTTTCGAAAACTCAGGGATGCTGTAAAAGAAGCTGAGACCTGTGCTTCTGTGGCTCA
GCTGCTTCTGAGCAAAAAGCAGAAACACAGACAGAGCCCAGATAGTGGGAGGACTCGGACCAAACTGACA
GTGGAAGAATTGAAGGCCTTTGTCCAACAACTTTTTAGTCTTCCGTGTGTCATCAGCCAAGCTCGGCAAG
TAAAGAATCTGCTAGATGATGTGGAAGAGTTTCATGAACGTGCTCAGGAGGCCATGATGGATGAAACCCC
AGATTCTTCCAAACTCCAGATGTTGATAGATATGGGCTCTAGTCTCTATGTGGAACTCCCTGAATTACCA
CGACTGAAGCAAGAGCTACAACAGGCTCGGTGGTTGGACGAAGTAAGACTGACCTTATCAGATCCGCAAC
AAGTCACTTTGGATGTCATGAAGAAGCTGATAGACTCTGGGGTAGGGTTGGCACCCCACCATGCTGTGGA
GAAAGCAATGGCTGAACTACAGGAGCTCCTTACAGTCTCTGAACGATGGGAAGAAAAGGCTAAGGTCTGC
CTACAGGCAAGACCGAGGCACAGTGTGGCAAGTTTAGAAAGCATTGTGAATGAAGCCAAGAACATTCCAG
CCTTTCTACCCAATGTGTTGTCCTTGAAAGAAGCCTTACAAAAGGCTCGAGAATGGACCGCTAAAGTGGA
AGCTATTCAGAGTGGCAGCAATTACGCTTATTTGGAGCAGCTTGAGAGCTTGTCTGCGAAAGGACGCCCT
ATTCCTGTGCGTCTTGAAGCACTGCCGCAAGTGGAATCACAGGTAGCAGCAGCACGGGCATGGAGAGAAC
GGACTGGGCGGACGTTTCTTAAGAAGAATTCTAGCCATACATTGTTACAGGTGCTGAGCCCCCGGACCGA
CATTGGTGTATATGGGAGTGGCAAAAATAGGAGGAAAAAAGTAAAAGAACTAATAGAAAAAGAAAAAGAA
AAGGATCTGGACCTGGAGCCTCTGAGTGATCTGGAGGAAGGATTGGAGGAAACCAGAGATACAGCCATGG
TGGTGGCAGTTTTCAAAGAACGGGAGCAAAAAGAGATTGAAGCCATGCATTCTCTCAGAGCAGCCAACCT
AGCCAAGATGACAATGGTGGACCGCATAGAAGAAGTAAAATTTTGCATTTGCCGCAAGACAGCCAGTGGG
TTTATGCTACAGTGTGAGCTCTGCAAAGACTGGTTCCATAACAGCTGTGTTCCTCTTCCTAAATCAAGTT
CCCAAAAAAAAGGATCCAGCTGGCAAGCTAAAGAAGTAAAATTCCTTTGCCCTCTTTGTATGCGGTCTCG
AAGGCCCAGGCTAGAGACTATTCTGTCACTCCTGGTATCCCTTCAGAAGTTGCCCGTACGGTTGCCTGAA
GGAGAGGCCCTGCAGTGTTTGACAGAACGTGCTATGAGTTGGCAAGATAGAGCGCGGCAGGCTCTAGCCA
CAGATGAACTATCCTCTGCCCTGGCCAAACTATCTGTGTTGAGCCAGCGTATGGTGGAACAGGCGGCTCG
AGAAAAAACTGAAAAGATCATCAGTGCAGAACTCCAAAAAGCAGCTGCCAATCCAGACTTACAGGGACAC
TTACCTAGTTTCCAGCAGTCTGCTTTTAACCGGGTGGTGAGCAGTGTGTCATCTTCTCCTCGACAAACAA
TGGACTATGATGATGAAGAAACAGACTCTGATGAAGACATTCGAGAGACATATGGCTACGACATGAAGGA
CACAGCCAGTGTGAAGTCCTCTAGTAGTCTTGAACCCAATCTTTTTTGTGATGAAGAGATTCCCATCAAA
TCCGAGGAGGTGGTGACCCACATGTGGACAGCACCTTCATTTTGTGCAGAGCATGCTTATTCTTCTGCTT
CTAAGAGTTGTTCTCAAGGTTCTAGCACCCCAAGGAAACAACCTCGGAAGAGCCCTTTGGTGCCCCGAAG
TTTGGAACCTCCAGTGCTGGAGTTGTCACCTGGAGCTAAGGCACAACTGGAAGAACTTATGATGGTTGGA
GATCTCCTGGAAGTATCTCTGGACGAGACTCAACACATATGGCGGATTTTGCAGGCCACACACCCACCCT
CTGAAGACAGATTCTTGCATATCATGGAGGATGACAGCATGGAAGAGAAACCACTAAAAGTGAAAGGAAA
GGACTCTTCAGAGAAGAAACGGAAACGGAAGCTAGAAAAGGTAGAGCAACTTTTTGGAGAAGGAAAACAG
AAGTCCAAGGAGTTAAAGAAAATGGACAAACCTAGAAAGAAGAAATTAAAATTAGGTGCAGACAAATCAA
AGGAGCTGAATAAACTGGCCAAGAAACTAGCAAAAGAAGAAGAGAGAAAGAAAAAGAAGGAGAAGGCTGC
TGCAGCCAAAGTTGAACTTGTGAAAGAGAGCACTGAAAAGAAAAGAGAGAAAAAGGTGCTGGACATCCCC
TCAAAGTATGACTGGTCAGGAGCAGAGGAGTCTGATGATGAGAATGCTGTGTGCGCAGCACAGAACTGCC
AAAGGCCCTGCAAGGACAAGGTAGACTGGGTACAATGTGATGGTGGCTGTGATGAGTGGTTTCATCAAGT
TTGTGTGGGTGTATCTCCAGAAATGGCTGAAAATGAAGATTACATCTGTATAAACTGTGCAAAGAAGCAG
GGGCCAGTTAGCCCAGGTCCAGCACCACCTCCTTCCTTCATAATGAGCTACAAACTACCAATGGAGGATC
TTAAAGAGACCAGTTAGTAATGAACTAGTCCGTAACTTGAAAGTATTTCGATTTCTTGGCTTTATATATC
TTGTGGAAAGGACGAAGCCGGCACGACACTCCTGGAGGCACGCGTTAAGTCGACAATCAACCTCTGGATT
ACAAAATTTGTGAAAGATTGACTGGTATTCTTAACTATGTTGCTCCTTTTACGCTATGTGGATACGCTGC
TTTAATGCCTTTGTATCATGCTATTGCTTCCCGTATGGCTTTCATTTTCTCCTCCTTGTATAAATCCTGG
TTGCTGTCTCTTTATGAGGAGTTGTGGCCCGTTGTCAGGCAACGTGGCGTGGTGTGCACTGTGTTTGCTG
ACGCAACCCCCACTGGTTGGGGCATTGCCACCACCTGTCAGCTCCTTTCCGGGACTTTCGCTTTCCCCCT
CCCTATTGCCACGGCGGAACTCATCGCCGCCTGCCTTGCCCGCTGCTGGACAGGGGCTCGGCTGTTGGGC
ACTGACAATTCCGTGGTGTTGTCGGGGAAATCATCGTCCTTTCCTTGGCTGCTCGCCTGTGTTGCCACCT
GGATTCTGCGCGGGACGTCCTTCTGCTACGTCCCTTCGGCCCTCAATCCAGCGGACCTTCCTTCCCGCGG
CCTGCTGCCGGCTCTGCGGCCTCTTCCGCGTCTTCGCCTTCGCCCTCAGACGAGTCGGATCTCCCTTTGG
GCCGCCTCCCCGCGTCGACTTTAAGACCAATGACTTACAAGGCAGCTGTAGATCTTAGCCACTTTTTAAA
AGAAAAGGGGGGACTGGAAGGGCTAATTCACTCCCAACGAAGACAAGATCTGCTTTTTGCTTGTACTGGG
TCTCTCTGGTTAGACCAGATCTGAGCCTGGGAGCTCTCTGGCTAACTAGGGAACCCACTGCTTAAGCCTC
AATAAAGCTTGCCTTGAGTGCTTCAAGTAGTGTGTGCCCGTCTGTTGTGTGACTCTGGTAACTAGAGATC
CCTCAGACCCTTTTAGTCAGTGTGGAAAATCTCTAGCAGTACGTATAGTAGTTCATGTCATCTTATTATT
CAGTATTTATAACTTGCAAAGAAATGAATATCAGAGAGTGAGAGGAACTTGTTTATTGCAGCTTATAATG
GTTACAAATAAAGCAATAGCATCACAAATTTCACAAATAAAGCATTTTTTTCACTGCATTCTAGTTGTGG
TTTGTCCAAACTCATCAATGTATCTTATCATGTCTGGCTCTAGCTATCCCGCCCCTAACTCCGCCCATCC
CGCCCCTAACTCCGCCCAGTTCCGCCCATTCTCCGCCCCATGGCTGACTAATTTTTTTTATTTATGCAGA
GGCCGAGGCCGCCTCGGCCTCTGAGCTATTCCAGAAGTAGTGAGGAGGCTTTTTTGGAGGCCTAGGGACG
TACCCAATTCGCCCTATAGTGAGTCGTATTACGCGCGCTCACTGGCCGTCGTTTTACAACGTCGTGACTG
GGAAAACCCTGGCGTTACCCAACTTAATCGCCTTGCAGCACATCCCCCTTTCGCCAGCTGGCGTAATAGC
GAAGAGGCCCGCACCGATCGCCCTTCCCAACAGTTGCGCAGCCTGAATGGCGAATGGG
[124 nt withheld, positions 10769-10892]
C
[91 nt withheld, positions 10894-10984]
A
[49 nt withheld, positions 10986-11034]
CCTTTGACGTTGGAGTCCACGTTCTTT
[37 nt withheld, positions 11062-11098]
ACCCTATCTCGGTCTATTCTTTTGATTTATAAGGGATTTTGCCGATTTCGGCCTATTGGTTAAAAAATGA
GCTGATTTAACAAAAATTTAACGCGAATTTTAACAAAATATTAACGCTTACAATTTAGGTGGCACTTTTC
GGGGAAATGTGCGCGGAACCCCTATTTGTTTATTTTTCTAAATACATTCAAATATGTATCCGCTCATGAG
ACAATAACCCTGATAAATGCTTCAATAATATTGAAAAAGGAAGAGTATGAGTATTCAACATTTCCGTGTC
GCCCTTATTCCCTTTTTTGCGGCATTTTGCCTTCCTGTTTTTGCTCACCCAGAAACGCTGGTGAAAGTAA
AAGATGCTGAAGATCAGTTGGGTGCACGAGTGGGTTACATCGAACTGGATCTCAACAGCGGTAAGATCCT
TGAGAGTTTTCGCCCCGAAGAACGTTTTCCAATGATGAGCACTTTTAAAGTTCTGCTATGTGGCGCGGTA
TTATCCCGTATTGACGCCGGGCAAGAGCAACTCGGTCGCCGCATACACTATTCTCAGAATGACTTGGTTG
AGTACTCACCAGTCACAGAAAAGCATCTTACGGATGGCATGACAGTAAGAGAATTATGCAGTGCTGCCAT
AACCATGAGTGATAACACTGCGGCCAACTTACTTCTGACAACGATCGGAGGACCGAAGGAGCTAACCGCT
TTTTTGCACAACATGGGGGATCATGTAACTCGCCTTGATCGTTGGGAACCGGAGCTGAATGAAGCCATAC
CAAACGACGAGCGTGACACCACGATGCCTGTAGCAATGGCAACAACGTTGCGCAAACTATTAACTGGCGA
ACTACTTACTCTAGCTTCCCGGCAACAATTAATAGACTGGATGGAGGCGGATAAAGTTGCAGGACCACTT
CTGCGCTCGGCCCTTCCGGCTGGCTGGTTTATTGCTGATAAATCTGGAGCCGGTGAGCGTGGGTCTCGCG
GTATCATTGCAGCACTGGGGCCAGATGGTAAGCCCTCCCGTATCGTAGTTATCTACACGACGGGGAGTCA
GGCAACTATGGATGAACGAAATAGACAGATCGCTGAGATAGGTGCCTCACTGATTAAGCATTGGTAACTG
TCAGACCAAGTTTACTCATATATACTTTAGATTGATTTAAAACTTCATTTTTAATTTAAAAGGATCTAGG
TGAAGATCCTTTTTGATAATCTCATGACCAAAATCCCTTAACGTGAGTTTTCGTTCCACTGAGCGTCAGA
CCCCGTAGAAAAGATCAAAGGATCTTCTTGAGATCCTTTTTTTCTGCGCGTAATCTGCTGCTTGCAAACA
AAAAAACCACCGCTACCAGCGGTGGTTTGTTTGCCGGATCAAGAGCTACCAACTCTTTTTCCGAAGGTAA
CTGGCTTCAGCAGAGCGCAGATACCAAATACTGTTCTTCTAGTGTAGCCGTAGTTAGGCCACCACTTCAA
GAACTCTGTAGCACCGCCTACATACCTCGCTCTGCTAATCCTGTTACCAGTGGCTGCTGCCAGTGGCGAT
AAGTCGTGTCTTACCGGGTTGGACTCAAGACGATAGTTACCGGATAAGGCGCAGCGGTCGGGCTGAACGG
GGGGTTCGTGCACACAGCCCAGCTTGGAGCGAACGACCTACACCGAACTGAGATACCTACAGCGTGAGCT
ATGAGAAAGCGCCACGCTTCCCGAAGGGAGAAAGGCGGACAGGTATCCGGTAAGCGGCAGGGTCGGAACA
GGAGAGCGCACGAGGGAGCTTCCAGGGGGAAACGCCTGGTATCTTTATAGTCCTGTCGGGTTTCGCCACC
TCTGACTTGAGCGTCGATTTTTGTGATGCTCGTCAGGGGGGCGGAGCCTATGGAAAAACGCCAGCAACGC
GGCCTTTTTACGGTTCCTGGCCTTTTGCTGGCCTTTTGCTCACATGTTCTTTCCTGCGTTATCCCCTGAT
TCTGTGGATAACCGTATTACCGCCTTTGAGTGAGCTGATACCGCTCGCCGCAGCCGAACGACCGAGCGCA
GCGAGTCAGTGAGCGAGGAAGCGGAAGAGCGCCCAATACGCAAACCGCCTCTCCCCGCGCGTTGGCCGAT
TCATTAATGCAGCTGGCACGACAGGTTTCCCGACTGGAAAGCGGGCAGTGAGCGCAACGCAATTAATGTG
AGTTAGCTCACTCATTAGGCACCCCAGGCTTTACACTTTATGCTTCCGGCTCGTATGTTGTGTGGAATTG
TGAGCGGATAACAATTTCACACAGGAAACAGCTATGACCATGATTACGCCAAGCGCGCAATTAACCCTCA
CTAAAGGGAACAAAAGCTGGAGCTGCAAGC
Features (pLannotate 1.2.2; 31 found; start..end, strand, type, name):
      5..231     +  promoter       RSV promoter: Rous sarcoma virus enhancer/promoter
    232..412     +  LTR            5' LTR (truncated): truncated 5' long terminal repeat (LTR) from HIV-1
    459..584     +  misc_feature   HIV-1 Ψ: packaging signal of human immunodeficiency virus type 1
    568..931     +  CDS            HIV-1 gag (fragment): gag protein from human immunodeficiency virus 1; gag
   1077..1310    +  misc_feature   RRE: The Rev response element (RRE) of HIV-1 allows for Rev-dependent mRNA export from the nucleus to the cytoplasm.
   1687..1713    +  CDS            Rev (fragment): human immunodeficiency virus 1 (HIV-1) Rev protein; rev; enhances nuclear export of unspliced and incompletely spliced viral mRNAs
   1720..1743    +  promoter       SV40 promoter (fragment): SV40 early promoter
   1744..1815    +  promoter       SV40 promoter (fragment): SV40 enhancer and early promoter
   1839..1974    +  rep_origin     SV40 ori: SV40 origin of replication
   2020..2616    +  CDS            PuroR (fragment): puromycin N-acetyltransferase; pac from Streptomyces; confers resistance to puromycin
   2665..2782    +  misc_feature   cPPT/CTS: central polypurine tract and central termination sequence of HIV-1
   2847..2913    +  CDS            small t antigen (fragment): SV40 (simian virus 40) small t antigen
   2920..4098    +  promoter       EF-1α promoter: strong constitutive promoter for human elongation factor EF-1α
   4115..9184    +  CDS            KDM5A: KDM5A_HUMAN - Also known as JARID1A, RBBP2, RBP2 From Homo sapiens (Human).
   9200..9253    +  promoter       U6 promoter (fragment): RNA polymerase III promoter for human U6 snRNA
   9295..9883    +  misc_feature   WPRE: woodchuck hepatitis virus posttranscriptional regulatory element
   9934..9953    +  misc_feature   cPPT/CTS (fragment): central polypurine tract and central termination sequence of HIV-1
   9955..10188   +  LTR            3' LTR (ΔU3): self-inactivating 3' long terminal repeat (LTR) from HIV-1
  10266..10387   +  polyA_signal   SV40 poly(A) signal: SV40 polyadenylation signal
  10427..10562   +  rep_origin     SV40 ori: SV40 origin of replication
  10583..10601   -  promoter       T7 promoter: promoter for bacteriophage T7 RNA polymerase
  10609..10764   +  CDS            lacZα (fragment): LacZα fragment of β-galactosidase; lacZ fragment
  10769..11197   +  rep_origin     f1 ori (sequence partly withheld): f1 bacteriophage origin of replication; arrow indicates direction of (+) strand synthesis
  11250..11354   +  promoter       AmpR promoter: bla
  11355..12215   +  CDS            AmpR: β-lactamase; bla; confers resistance to ampicillin, carbenicillin, and related antibiotics
  12386..12974   +  rep_origin     ori: high-copy-number ColE1/pMB1/pBR322/pUC origin of replication
  13157..13249   +  CDS            lacI (fragment): lac repressor; lacI; The lac repressor binds to the lac operator to inhibit transcription in E. coli. This inhibition can be relieved by adding lactose or isopropyl-β-D-thiogalactopyranoside (IPTG).
  13262..13283   +  protein_bind   CAP binding site: CAP binding activates transcription in the presence of cAMP. E. coli catabolite activator protein
  13298..13328   +  promoter       lac promoter: promoter for the E. coli lac operon
  13332..13354   +  protein_bind   lac operator (fragment): The lac repressor binds to the lac operator to inhibit transcription in E. coli. This inhibition can be relieved by adding lactose or isopropyl-β-D-thiogalactopyranoside (IPTG). lac repressor encoded by lacI
  13397..13415   +  promoter       T3 promoter: promoter for bacteriophage T3 RNA polymerase
