[The description below was written by a language model from this plasmid's Addgene catalogue record and pLannotate feature annotations shown in this document.]
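Description:
TFORF2771 is a lentiviral mammalian expression plasmid built on the pLX_TRC317 backbone. It carries the human KDM5A open reading frame (also known as RBBP2/RBP2/JARID1A) and belongs to a barcoded transcription factor ORF collection. In bacteria it is maintained through a high-copy ColE1/pUC-type origin and selected with ampicillin via the β-lactamase gene. An f1 origin and remnants of a lac/lacZα cloning region flanked by T7 and T3 promoters also lie in the backbone. The depositor notes that the plasmid can recombine, which fits its large size (about 13.4 kb) and repeated viral elements.

The transfer cassette follows a third-generation, self-inactivating design. An RSV promoter drives a truncated HIV-1 5' LTR, followed by the Ψ packaging signal with a gag fragment, the Rev response element for Rev-dependent export of genomic RNA, and a cPPT/CTS. The cassette ends in a ΔU3 3' LTR that silences LTR promoter activity after integration. Within the provirus, an SV40 early promoter/origin segment precedes a puromycin N-acetyltransferase gene for selecting transduced cells. Downstream, the strong constitutive EF-1α promoter drives the roughly 5.1 kb synthesized KDM5A ORF, and a WPRE after the ORF enhances transcript expression. An SV40 poly(A) signal sits beyond the 3' LTR.

According to the record, each construct in the collection carries a unique 24-bp barcode, although the feature table does not annotate it. The barcode allows the overexpressed factor to be identified in pooled screens, such as the directed differentiation screens for which the library was made.
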