Addgene plasmid #143614: TFORF2771
Purpose: Lentiviral vector for overexpressing transcription factor ORFs with unique 24-bp barcodes. Barcodes facilitate identification of transcription factors in pooled screens.
Depositing lab: Feng Zhang. Depositing organization: Broad Institute. Publication: A transcription factor atlas of directed differentiation. Joung J, Ma S, Tay T, Geiger-Schuller KR, Kirchgatterer PC, Verdine VK, Guo B, Arias-Garcia MA, Allen WE, Singh A, Kuksenko O, Abudayyeh OO, Gootenberg JS, Fu Z, Macrae RK, Buenrostro JD, Regev A, Zhang F. Cell. 2023 Jan 5;186(1):209-229.e26. doi: 10.1016/j.cell.2022.11.026. PubMed 36608654.
Backbone
  Vector backbone: pLX_TRC317
  Backbone manufacturer: Broad Institute Genetic Perturbation Platform
  Backbone size w/o insert (bp): 8264
  Vector type: Mammalian Expression, Lentiviral
  Selectable markers: Puromycin
Growth in bacteria
  Bacterial resistance: Ampicillin, 100 μg/mL
  Growth temperature: 37°C
  Growth strain: NEB Stable
  Copy number: High Copy
Gene/Insert
  Gene/Insert name: KDM5A
  Species: H. sapiens (human)
  Insert size (bp): 5174
  Entrez Gene: KDM5A (a.k.a. NEDEHC, RBBP-2, RBBP2, RBP2)
  Promoter: EF1a
  Cloning method: Unknown
  Sequencing primers: 5′ GGGTGGAGACTGAAGTTAGGCCAG; 3′ CACATAGCGTAAAAGGAGCAACATAG
Terms and licenses: Academic/Nonprofit Terms; Industry Terms: Not Available to Industry
Depositor comments: NM_001042603,ENST00000399788 . The transcription factor ORF portion of this plasmid was synthesized by Genewiz. Please test multiple small colonies in case of plasmid recombination. To make this collection available in a timely manner, a portion of this collection was not fully sequenced by Addgene. If an Addgene verified full plasmid sequence is not available, please contact us prior to placing an order to request the full sequence.
How to cite: TFORF2771 was a gift from Feng Zhang (Addgene plasmid # 143614 ; http://n2t.net/addgene:143614 ; RRID:Addgene_143614)
