>Addgene plasmid #143614 | TFORF2771 | depositor partial sequence | sequence record 282972 | Insert
ACCGCCACCATGGCGGGCGTGGGGCCGGGGGGCTACGCGGCGGAGTTCGTGCCACCGCCAGAGTGCCCCG
TCTTTGAGCCGAGTTGGGAGGAGTTCACAGATCCGCTCAGCTTTATCGGCCGCATCCGGCCTTTGGCGGA
GAAAACCGGCATCTGCAAAATTCGGCCGCCCAAGGACTGGCAGCCTCCATTTGCCTGTGAAGTAAAAAGC
TTTCGTTTCACTCCAAGAGTCCAGCGCCTGAATGAACTTGAGGCAATGACCAGAGTGAGATTGGATTTCT
TGGATCAACTAGCAAAATTTTGGGAACTTCAAGGATCTACTCTGAAGATCCCTGTGGTAGAGAGAAAAAT
CCTGGATCTGTATGCTTTGAGCAAGATTGTTGCCAGCAAAGGAGGTTTTGAAATGGTCACCAAAGAGAAG
AAATGGTCTAAAGTGGGTAGTCGCTTGGGATATCTGCCAGGAAAAGGAACTGGGTCTCTTTTGAAGTCAC
ATTATGAAAGAATTCTCTACCCATATGAGCTTTTCCAGTCTGGTGTGAGCCTTATGGGTGTGCAGATGCC
TAATTTAGATCTTAAAGAAAAAGTGGAGCCTGAGGTTCTCAGCACTGATACCCAAACTTCCCCAGAGCCA
GGCACAAGGATGAACATTCTGCCGAAGAGAACAAGACGTGTGAAGACTCAGTCAGAATCTGGAGATGTGA
GTAGAAACACGGAACTGAAGAAACTTCAGATTTTTGGGGCTGGGCCCAAGGTTGTGGGCTTGGCAATGGG
AACAAAAGATAAAGAAGATGAGGTCACCCGAAGACGAAAAGTTACCAACAGGTCAGACGCATTTAACATG
CAAATGAGACAACGGAAAGGCACTCTCTCTGTTAACTTTGTTGATCTCTATGTTTGTATGTTTTGTGGTC
GGGGAAACAATGAAGATAAATTGCTTTTGTGTGATGGATGTGATGACAGCTATCATACATTTTGTCTAAT
TCCTCCACTACCTGATGTGCCCAAAGGAGACTGGAGGTGTCCTAAATGTGTCGCCGAGGAATGTAGCAAA
CCTCGAGAAGCCTTTGGATTTGAACAAGCTGTACGAGAGTATACACTTCAGAGCTTTGGAGAGATGGCAG
ATAATTTTAAGTCTGATTATTTTAATATGCCAGTCCATATGGTTCCCACAGAACTAGTAGAAAAGGAATT
TTGGCGGCTGGTAAGCAGCATTGAAGAAGATGTTATTGTGGAATATGGAGCAGATATCTCCTCAAAAGAC
TTTGGAAGTGGATTTCCGGTGAAGGATGGGCGGAGAAAGATTCTGCCAGAAGAAGAGGAATATGCACTTT
CTGGTTGGAATTTGAATAACATGCCTGTCCTGGAACAGTCTGTTCTTGCACATATTAATGTGGACATCTC
TGGTATGAAAGTGCCGTGGCTCTATGTGGGAATGTGCTTCTCTTCTTTTTGCTGGCACATTGAGGATCAC
TGGAGTTATTCCATCAACTACTTGCACTGGGGGGAGCCAAAGACATGGTATGGTGTGCCATCTCATGCTG
CAGAGCAACTGGAGGAGGTGATGAGAGAGCTGGCCCCCGAGTTATTTGAATCCCAGCCTGATCTTCTGCA
TCAGTTAGTTACCATCATGAACCCCAACGTGCTAATGGAGCATGGTGTGCCTGTGTACAGGACCAATCAG
TGTGCTGGCGAGTTTGTTGTGACATTTCCTCGTGCCTATCACTCTGGATTTAACCAGGGCTACAACTTTG
CTGAAGCTGTGAACTTCTGTACTGCTGACTGGTTGCCCATTGGACGTCAATGTGTAAATCATTACCGACG
CCTAAGGCGCCACTGTGTCTTTTCACACGAGGAACTAATTTTCAAGATGGCAGCAGATCCAGAATGCTTA
GATGTGGGGCTGGCTGCCATGGTCTGCAAAGAATTGACTCTCATGACTGAAGAAGAAACACGATTAAGAG
AGTCTGTTGTACAGATGGGTGTCCTGATGTCAGAAGAAGAAGTGTTTGAACTTGTTCCTGATGATGAGCG
GCAGTGTTCAGCATGCAGAACCACATGTTTTCTCTCTGCTCTCACATGTTCCTGTAATCCTGAGCGGCTT
GTATGTCTCTACCATCCAACTGATCTGTGCCCCTGCCCCATGCAGAAGAAATGTCTTAGATATCGCTACC
CATTAGAAGACCTCCCTTCTCTGCTATATGGTGTAAAAGTCAGGGCACAGTCCTATGACACTTGGGTCAG
TCGTGTTACAGAAGCATTGTCTGCTAACTTCAACCACAAAAAAGATTTGATTGAATTGCGAGTAATGCTG
GAAGATGCTGAGGATAGGAAATACCCAGAGAATGATCTCTTTCGAAAACTCAGGGATGCTGTAAAAGAAG
CTGAGACCTGTGCTTCTGTGGCTCAGCTGCTTCTGAGCAAAAAGCAGAAACACAGACAGAGCCCAGATAG
TGGGAGGACTCGGACCAAACTGACAGTGGAAGAATTGAAGGCCTTTGTCCAACAACTTTTTAGTCTTCCG
TGTGTCATCAGCCAAGCTCGGCAAGTAAAGAATCTGCTAGATGATGTGGAAGAGTTTCATGAACGTGCTC
AGGAGGCCATGATGGATGAAACCCCAGATTCTTCCAAACTCCAGATGTTGATAGATATGGGCTCTAGTCT
CTATGTGGAACTCCCTGAATTACCACGACTGAAGCAAGAGCTACAACAGGCTCGGTGGTTGGACGAAGTA
AGACTGACCTTATCAGATCCGCAACAAGTCACTTTGGATGTCATGAAGAAGCTGATAGACTCTGGGGTAG
GGTTGGCACCCCACCATGCTGTGGAGAAAGCAATGGCTGAACTACAGGAGCTCCTTACAGTCTCTGAACG
ATGGGAAGAAAAGGCTAAGGTCTGCCTACAGGCAAGACCGAGGCACAGTGTGGCAAGTTTAGAAAGCATT
GTGAATGAAGCCAAGAACATTCCAGCCTTTCTACCCAATGTGTTGTCCTTGAAAGAAGCCTTACAAAAGG
CTCGAGAATGGACCGCTAAAGTGGAAGCTATTCAGAGTGGCAGCAATTACGCTTATTTGGAGCAGCTTGA
GAGCTTGTCTGCGAAAGGACGCCCTATTCCTGTGCGTCTTGAAGCACTGCCGCAAGTGGAATCACAGGTA
GCAGCAGCACGGGCATGGAGAGAACGGACTGGGCGGACGTTTCTTAAGAAGAATTCTAGCCATACATTGT
TACAGGTGCTGAGCCCCCGGACCGACATTGGTGTATATGGGAGTGGCAAAAATAGGAGGAAAAAAGTAAA
AGAACTAATAGAAAAAGAAAAAGAAAAGGATCTGGACCTGGAGCCTCTGAGTGATCTGGAGGAAGGATTG
GAGGAAACCAGAGATACAGCCATGGTGGTGGCAGTTTTCAAAGAACGGGAGCAAAAAGAGATTGAAGCCA
TGCATTCTCTCAGAGCAGCCAACCTAGCCAAGATGACAATGGTGGACCGCATAGAAGAAGTAAAATTTTG
CATTTGCCGCAAGACAGCCAGTGGGTTTATGCTACAGTGTGAGCTCTGCAAAGACTGGTTCCATAACAGC
TGTGTTCCTCTTCCTAAATCAAGTTCCCAAAAAAAAGGATCCAGCTGGCAAGCTAAAGAAGTAAAATTCC
TTTGCCCTCTTTGTATGCGGTCTCGAAGGCCCAGGCTAGAGACTATTCTGTCACTCCTGGTATCCCTTCA
GAAGTTGCCCGTACGGTTGCCTGAAGGAGAGGCCCTGCAGTGTTTGACAGAACGTGCTATGAGTTGGCAA
GATAGAGCGCGGCAGGCTCTAGCCACAGATGAACTATCCTCTGCCCTGGCCAAACTATCTGTGTTGAGCC
AGCGTATGGTGGAACAGGCGGCTCGAGAAAAAACTGAAAAGATCATCAGTGCAGAACTCCAAAAAGCAGC
TGCCAATCCAGACTTACAGGGACACTTACCTAGTTTCCAGCAGTCTGCTTTTAACCGGGTGGTGAGCAGT
GTGTCATCTTCTCCTCGACAAACAATGGACTATGATGATGAAGAAACAGACTCTGATGAAGACATTCGAG
AGACATATGGCTACGACATGAAGGACACAGCCAGTGTGAAGTCCTCTAGTAGTCTTGAACCCAATCTTTT
TTGTGATGAAGAGATTCCCATCAAATCCGAGGAGGTGGTGACCCACATGTGGACAGCACCTTCATTTTGT
GCAGAGCATGCTTATTCTTCTGCTTCTAAGAGTTGTTCTCAAGGTTCTAGCACCCCAAGGAAACAACCTC
GGAAGAGCCCTTTGGTGCCCCGAAGTTTGGAACCTCCAGTGCTGGAGTTGTCACCTGGAGCTAAGGCACA
ACTGGAAGAACTTATGATGGTTGGAGATCTCCTGGAAGTATCTCTGGACGAGACTCAACACATATGGCGG
ATTTTGCAGGCCACACACCCACCCTCTGAAGACAGATTCTTGCATATCATGGAGGATGACAGCATGGAAG
AGAAACCACTAAAAGTGAAAGGAAAGGACTCTTCAGAGAAGAAACGGAAACGGAAGCTAGAAAAGGTAGA
GCAACTTTTTGGAGAAGGAAAACAGAAGTCCAAGGAGTTAAAGAAAATGGACAAACCTAGAAAGAAGAAA
TTAAAATTAGGTGCAGACAAATCAAAGGAGCTGAATAAACTGGCCAAGAAACTAGCAAAAGAAGAAGAGA
GAAAGAAAAAGAAGGAGAAGGCTGCTGCAGCCAAAGTTGAACTTGTGAAAGAGAGCACTGAAAAGAAAAG
AGAGAAAAAGGTGCTGGACATCCCCTCAAAGTATGACTGGTCAGGAGCAGAGGAGTCTGATGATGAGAAT
GCTGTGTGCGCAGCACAGAACTGCCAAAGGCCCTGCAAGGACAAGGTAGACTGGGTACAATGTGATGGTG
GCTGTGATGAGTGGTTTCATCAAGTTTGTGTGGGTGTATCTCCAGAAATGGCTGAAAATGAAGATTACAT
CTGTATAAACTGTGCAAAGAAGCAGGGGCCAGTTAGCCCAGGTCCAGCACCACCTCCTTCCTTCATAATG
AGCTACAAACTACCAATGGAGGATCTTAAAGAGACCAGTTAGTAATGAACTAGTCCGTAACTTGAAAGTA
TTTCGATTTCTTGGCTTTATATATCTTGTGGAAAGGACGAAGCCGGCACGACACTCCTGGAGGC
