>Addgene plasmid #143614 | TFORF2771 | depositor partial sequence | sequence record 282973 | Barcode
AGCCGGCACGACACTCCTGGAGGC
